LOCUS       Exported 4084 bp ds-DNA circular SYN 12-MAY-2021
DEFINITION  Provides the CDS of the Hygromycin resistance gene as a level 0
            GoldenBraid part.
ACCESSION   .
VERSION     .
KEYWORDS    pHygromycin (GB0211)
SOURCE      synthetic DNA construct
  ORGANISM  synthetic DNA construct
REFERENCE   1 (bases 1 to 4084)
  AUTHORS   Sarrion-Perdigones A, Vazquez-Vilar M, Palaci J, Castelijns B,
            Forment J, Ziarsolo P, Blanca J, Granell A, Orzaez D
  TITLE     GoldenBraid 2.0: a comprehensive DNA assembly framework for plant
            synthetic biology.
  JOURNAL   Plant Physiol. 2013 Jul;162(3):1618-31.
  PUBMED    23669743
REFERENCE   2 (bases 1 to 4084)
  AUTHORS   .
  TITLE     Direct Submission
  JOURNAL   Exported May 12, 2021 from SnapGene Server 1.1.58
            http://www.snapgene.com
FEATURES             Location/Qualifiers
     source          1..4084
                     /organism="synthetic DNA construct"
                     /mol_type="other DNA"
     CDS             6..1031
                     /codon_start=1
                     /gene="aph(4)-Ia"
                     /product="aminoglycoside phosphotransferase from E. coli"
                     /label=HygR
                     /note="confers resistance to hygromycin"
                     /translation="MKKPELTATSVEKFLIEKFDSVSDLMQLSEGEESRAFSFDVGGRG
                     YVLRVNSCADGFYKDRYVYRHFASAALPIPEVLDIGEFSESLTYCISRRAQGVTLQDLP
                     ETELPAVLQPVAEAMDAIAAADLSQTSGFGPFGPQGIGQYTTWRDFICAIADPHVYHWQ
                     TVMDDTVSASVAQALDELMLWAEDCPEVRHLVHADFGSNNVLTDNGRITAVIDWSEAMF
                     GDSQYEVANIFFWRPWLACMEQQTRYFERRHPELAGSPRLRAYMLRIGLDQLYQSLVDG
                     NFDDAAWAQGRCDAIVRSGAGTVGRTQIARRSAAVWTDGCVEVLADSGNRRPSTRPRAK
                     E"
     promoter        complement(1134..1152)
                     /label=SP6 promoter
                     /note="promoter for bacteriophage SP6 RNA polymerase"
     primer_bind     complement(1135..1152)
                     /label=SP6
                     /note="SP6 promoter, forward primer"
     primer_bind     complement(1170..1186)
                     /label=M13 rev
                     /note="common sequencing primer, one of multiple similar
                     variants"
     primer_bind     complement(1170..1186)
                     /label=M13 Reverse
                     /note="In lacZ gene. Also called M13-rev"
     primer_bind     complement(1183..1205)
                     /label=M13/pUC Reverse
                     /note="In lacZ gene"
     protein_bind    1194..1210
                     /label=lac operator
                     /bound_moiety="lac repressor encoded by lacI"
                     /note="The lac repressor binds to the lac operator to
                     inhibit transcription in E. coli. This inhibition can be
                     relieved by adding lactose or
                     isopropyl-beta-D-thiogalactopyranoside (IPTG)."
     promoter        complement(1218..1248)
                     /label=lac promoter
                     /note="promoter for the E. coli lac operon"
     protein_bind    1263..1284
                     /label=CAP binding site
                     /bound_moiety="E. coli catabolite activator protein"
                     /note="CAP binding activates transcription in the presence
                     of cAMP."
     primer_bind     complement(1401..1418)
                     /label=L4440
                     /note="L4440 vector, forward primer"
     rep_origin      complement(1572..2160)
                     /direction=LEFT
                     /label=ori
                     /note="high-copy-number ColE1/pMB1/pBR322/pUC origin of
                     replication"
     primer_bind     complement(1652..1671)
                     /label=pBR322ori-F
                     /note="pBR322 origin, forward primer"
     CDS             complement(2331..3191)
                     /codon_start=1
                     /gene="bla"
                     /product="beta-lactamase"
                     /label=AmpR
                     /note="confers resistance to ampicillin, carbenicillin, and
                     related antibiotics"
                     /translation="MSIQHFRVALIPFFAAFCLPVFAHPETLVKVKDAEDQLGARVGYI
                     ELDLNSGKILESFRPEERFPMMSTFKVLLCGAVLSRIDAGQEQLGRRIHYSQNDLVEYS
                     PVTEKHLTDGMTVRELCSAAITMSDNTAANLLLTTIGGPKELTAFLHNMGDHVTRLDRW
                     EPELNEAIPNDERDTTMPVAMATTLRKLLTGELLTLASRQQLIDWMEADKVAGPLLRSA
                     LPAGWFIADKSGAGERGSRGIIAALGPDGKPSRIVVIYTTGSQATMDERNRQIAEIGAS
                     LIKHW"
     primer_bind     2954..2973
                     /label=Amp-R
                     /note="Ampicillin resistance gene, reverse primer"
     promoter        complement(3192..3296)
                     /gene="bla"
                     /label=AmpR promoter
     rep_origin      complement(3374..3829)
                     /direction=LEFT
                     /label=f1 ori
                     /note="f1 bacteriophage origin of replication; arrow
                     indicates direction of (+) strand synthesis"
     primer_bind     complement(3511..3532)
                     /label=F1ori-F
                     /note="F1 origin, forward primer"
     primer_bind     3723..3742
                     /label=F1ori-R
                     /note="F1 origin, reverse primer"
     primer_bind     3955..3977
                     /label=M13/pUC Forward
                     /note="In lacZ gene"
     primer_bind     3969..3986
                     /label=M13 Forward
                     /note="In lacZ gene. Also called M13-F20 or M13 (-21)
                     Forward"
     primer_bind     3970..3986
                     /label=M13 fwd
                     /note="common sequencing primer, one of multiple similar
                     variants"
     primer_bind     3993..4012
                     /label=T7
                     /note="T7 promoter, forward primer"
     promoter        3993..4011
                     /label=T7 promoter
                     /note="promoter for bacteriophage T7 RNA polymerase"
     regulatory      4042..4051
                     /regulatory_class="other"
                     /note="vertebrate consensus sequence for strong initiation
                     of translation (Kozak, 1987)"
     regulatory      4046..4055
                     /regulatory_class="other"
                     /note="vertebrate consensus sequence for strong initiation
                     of translation (Kozak, 1987)"
ORIGIN
        1 ctcgaatgaa aaagcctgaa ctcaccgcga cgtctgtcga gaagtttctg atcgaaaagt
       61 tcgacagcgt gtccgacctg atgcagctct cggagggcga agaatctcgt gctttcagct
      121 tcgatgtagg agggcgtgga tatgtcctgc gggtaaatag ctgcgccgat ggtttctaca
      181 aagatcgtta tgtttatcgg cactttgcat cggccgcgct cccgattccg gaagtgcttg
      241 acattgggga attcagcgag agcctgacct attgcatctc ccgccgtgca cagggtgtca
      301 cgttgcaaga cctgcctgaa accgaactgc ccgctgttct gcagccggtc gcggaggcca
      361 tggatgcgat cgctgcggcc gatcttagcc agacgagcgg gttcggccca ttcggaccgc
      421 aaggaatcgg tcaatacact acatggcgtg atttcatatg cgcgattgct gatccccatg
      481 tgtatcactg gcaaactgtg atggacgaca ccgtcagtgc gtccgtcgcg caggctctcg
      541 atgagctgat gctttgggcc gaggactgcc ccgaagtccg gcacctcgtg cacgcggatt
      601 tcggctccaa caatgtcctg acggacaatg gccgcataac agcggtcatt gactggagcg
      661 aggcaatgtt cggggattcc caatacgagg tcgccaacat cttcttctgg aggccgtggt
      721 tggcttgtat ggagcagcag acgcgctact tcgagcggag gcatccggag cttgcaggat
      781 cgccacgact ccgggcgtat atgctccgca ttggtcttga ccaactctat cagagcttgg
      841 ttgacggcaa tttcgatgat gcagcttggg cgcagggtcg atgcgacgca atcgtccgat
      901 ccggagccgg gactgtcggg cgtacacaaa tcgcccgcag aagcgcggcc gtctggaccg
      961 atggctgtgt agaagtactc gccgatagtg gaaaccgacg ccccagcact cgtccgaggg
     1021 caaaggaatg agcttcgaga ccactcatcg cccaatcact agtgaattcg cggccgcctg
     1081 caggtcgacc atatgggaga gctcccaacg cgttggatgc atagcttgag tattctatag
     1141 tgtcacctaa atagcttggc gtaatcatgg tcatagctgt ttcctgtgtg aaattgttat
     1201 ccgctcacaa ttccacacaa catacgagcc ggaagcataa agtgtaaagc ctggggtgcc
     1261 taatgagtga gctaactcac attaattgcg ttgcgctcac tgcccgcttt ccagtcggga
     1321 aacctgtcgt gccagctgca ttaatgaatc ggccaacgcg cggggagagg cggtttgcgt
     1381 attgggcgct cttccgcttc ctcgctcact gactcgctgc gctcggtcgt tcggctgcgg
     1441 cgagcggtat cagctcactc aaaggcggta atacggttat ccacagaatc aggggataac
     1501 gcaggaaaga acatgtgagc aaaaggccag caaaaggcca ggaaccgtaa aaaggccgcg
     1561 ttgctggcgt ttttccatag gctccgcccc cctgacgagc atcacaaaaa tcgacgctca
     1621 agtcagaggt ggcgaaaccc gacaggacta taaagatacc aggcgtttcc ccctggaagc
     1681 tccctcgtgc gctctcctgt tccgaccctg ccgcttaccg gatacctgtc cgcctttctc
     1741 ccttcgggaa gcgtggcgct ttctcatagc tcacgctgta ggtatctcag ttcggtgtag
     1801 gtcgttcgct ccaagctggg ctgtgtgcac gaaccccccg ttcagcccga ccgctgcgcc
     1861 ttatccggta actatcgtct tgagtccaac ccggtaagac acgacttatc gccactggca
     1921 gcagccactg gtaacaggat tagcagagcg aggtatgtag gcggtgctac agagttcttg
     1981 aagtggtggc ctaactacgg ctacactaga agaacagtat ttggtatctg cgctctgctg
     2041 aagccagtta ccttcggaaa aagagttggt agctcttgat ccggcaaaca aaccaccgct
     2101 ggtagcggtg gtttttttgt ttgcaagcag cagattacgc gcagaaaaaa aggatctcaa
     2161 gaagatcctt tgatcttttc tacggggtct gacgctcagt ggaacgaaaa ctcacgttaa
     2221 gggattttgg tcatgagatt atcaaaaagg atcttcacct agatcctttt aaattaaaaa
     2281 tgaagtttta aatcaatcta aagtatatat gagtaaactt ggtctgacag ttaccaatgc
     2341 ttaatcagtg aggcacctat ctcagcgatc tgtctatttc gttcatccat agttgcctga
     2401 ctccccgtcg tgtagataac tacgatacgg gagggcttac catctggccc cagtgctgca
     2461 atgataccgc gagacccacg ctcaccggct ccagatttat cagcaataaa ccagccagcc
     2521 ggaagggccg agcgcagaag tggtcctgca actttatccg cctccatcca gtctattaat
     2581 tgttgccggg aagctagagt aagtagttcg ccagttaata gtttgcgcaa cgttgttgcc
     2641 attgctacag gcatcgtggt gtcacgctcg tcgtttggta tggcttcatt cagctccggt
     2701 tcccaacgat caaggcgagt tacatgatcc cccatgttgt gcaaaaaagc ggttagctcc
     2761 ttcggtcctc cgatcgttgt cagaagtaag ttggccgcag tgttatcact catggttatg
     2821 gcagcactgc ataattctct tactgtcatg ccatccgtaa gatgcttttc tgtgactggt
     2881 gagtactcaa ccaagtcatt ctgagaatag tgtatgcggc gaccgagttg ctcttgcccg
     2941 gcgtcaatac gggataatac cgcgccacat agcagaactt taaaagtgct catcattgga
     3001 aaacgttctt cggggcgaaa actctcaagg atcttaccgc tgttgagatc cagttcgatg
     3061 taacccactc gtgcacccaa ctgatcttca gcatctttta ctttcaccag cgtttctggg
     3121 tgagcaaaaa caggaaggca aaatgccgca aaaaagggaa taagggcgac acggaaatgt
     3181 tgaatactca tactcttcct ttttcaatat tattgaagca tttatcaggg ttattgtctc
     3241 atgagcggat acatatttga atgtatttag aaaaataaac aaataggggt tccgcgcaca
     3301 tttccccgaa aagtgccacc tgatgcggtg tgaaataccg cacagatgcg taaggagaaa
     3361 ataccgcatc aggaaattgt aagcgttaat attttgttaa aattcgcgtt aaatttttgt
     3421 taaatcagct cattttttaa ccaataggcc gaaatcggca aaatccctta taaatcaaaa
     3481 gaatagaccg agatagggtt gagtgttgtt ccagtttgga acaagagtcc actattaaag
     3541 aacgtggact ccaacgtcaa aggnnnnnnn nnnnnnnnnn nnnnnnnnnn nnnnnnnnnn
     3601 nnnnnnnnnn nntnnnnnnn nnnnnnnnnn nnnnnnnnnn nnnnnnnnnn nnnnnnnnnn
     3661 nnnnnnnnnn nnnnnnnnnn nnnnnnnnnn nnnnnnnnnn nnnngnnnnn nnnnnnnnnn
     3721 nnnnnnnnnn nnnnnnnnnn nnnnnnnnnn nnnnnnnnnn nnnnnnnnnn nnnnnnnnnn
     3781 nnnnnnnnnn nnnnnnnnnn nnnnnnnnnn nnnnnnnnnn nnnnnnnnnc cattcgccat
     3841 tcaggctgcg caactgttgg gaagggcgat cggtgcgggc ctcttcgcta ttacgccagc
     3901 tggcgaaagg gggatgtgct gcaaggcgat taagttgggt aacgccaggg ttttcccagt
     3961 cacgacgttg taaaacgacg gccagtgaat tgtaatacga ctcactatag ggcgaattgg
     4021 gcccgacgtc gcatgctccc ggccgccatg gcggccgcgg gaattcgatt gggcgatgag
     4081 tggt
//
