[The description below was written by a language model from this plasmid's Addgene catalogue record and the feature table of its GenBank file.]
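Description:
pHygromycin (GB0211) is a level 0 part plasmid from the GoldenBraid 2.0 modular DNA assembly system for plant synthetic biology. It is built on pUPD, the universal part domestication vector that the depositors derived from pGEM-T Easy. The 4,084 bp circular plasmid is maintained in E. coli at high copy through a ColE1/pUC-type origin and is selected with ampicillin via the bla (AmpR) gene and its own promoter. An f1 origin is also present, a backbone feature that allows single-stranded DNA production.

The payload is the coding region alone of the hygromycin resistance gene, annotated as aph(4)-Ia, an E. coli aminoglycoside phosphotransferase (about 1 kb). It has been domesticated by removing internal BsaI and BsmBI sites so that it is compatible with the Type IIS enzymes on which GoldenBraid assembly relies. The part was inserted using BsmBI sites that were destroyed in the process, and according to the depositor it can be released with BsaI for assembly. No plant promoter or terminator is included. The insert sits within the remnants of the lacZ cloning region, flanked by T7 and SP6 promoters and M13 primer sites that serve for sequence verification, with the lac promoter, operator and CAP site nearby. Two short Kozak-like consensus matches annotated just upstream of the insert appear to be automated sequence hits rather than designed elements.

As a basic CDS part, the plasmid is intended to be combined with promoter and terminator parts into a transcriptional unit, typically to build a hygromycin selectable marker cassette within larger multigene plant constructs.
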