Addgene plasmid #68204: pHygromycin (GB0211)
Purpose: Provides the CDS of the Hygromycin resistance gene as a level 0 GoldenBraid part
Depositing lab: Diego Orzaez. Depositing organization: Agencia Estatal Consejo Superior de Investigaciones Científicas, M.P. Publication: GoldenBraid 2.0: a comprehensive DNA assembly framework for plant synthetic biology. Sarrion-Perdigones A, Vazquez-Vilar M, Palaci J, Castelijns B, Forment J, Ziarsolo P, Blanca J, Granell A, Orzaez D. Plant Physiol. 2013 Jul;162(3):1618-31. 10.1104/pp.113.217661 PubMed 23669743.
Backbone
  Vector backbone: pUPD
  Backbone manufacturer: self-made; derived from pGEMT-Easy manufactured by Promega
  Vector type: Synthetic Biology
Growth in bacteria
  Bacterial resistance: Ampicillin, 100 μg/mL
  Growth temperature: 37°C
  Growth strain: DH5alpha
  Copy number: High Copy
Gene/Insert
  Gene/Insert name: Hygromycin resistance gene coding region
  Insert size (bp): 1023
  Mutation: BsaI and BsmBI sites removed
  Cloning method: Restriction Enzyme; 5′ cloning site BsmBI (destroyed during cloning); 3′ cloning site BsmBI (destroyed during cloning)
  Sequencing primers: 5′ T7; 3′ SP6
Terms and licenses: Academic/Nonprofit Terms; Industry Terms: Not Available to Industry
Depositor comments: insert can be released with BsaI
How to cite: pHygromycin (GB0211) was a gift from Diego Orzaez (Addgene plasmid # 68204 ; http://n2t.net/addgene:68204 ; RRID:Addgene_68204)
