>Addgene plasmid #68204 | pHygromycin (GB0211) | addgene partial sequence | sequence record 127154 | SP6 5'-ATTTAGGTGACACTATAG-3'
ATCACGCGTTGGGAGCTCTCCCATATGGTCGACCTGCAGGCGGCCGCGAATTCACTAGTGATTGGGCGAT
GAGTGGTCTCGAAGCTCATTCCTTTGCCCTCGGACGAGTGCTGGGGCGTCGGTTTCCACTATCGGCGAGT
ACTTCTACACAGCCATCGGTCCAGACGGCCGCGCTTCTGCGGGCGATTTGTGTACGCCCGACAGTCCCGG
CTCCGGATCGGACGATTGCGTCGCATCGACCCTGCGCCCAAGCTGCATCATCGAAATTGCCGTCAACCAA
GCTCTGATAGAGTTGGTCAAGACCAATGCGGAGCATATACGCCCGGAGTCGTGGCGATCCTGCAAGCTCC
GGATGCCTCCGCTCGAAGTAGCGCGTCTGCTGCTCCATACAAGCCAACCACGGCCTCCAGAAGAAGATGT
TGGCGACCTCGTATTGGGAATCCCCGAACATTGCCTCGCTCCAGTCAATGACCGCTGTTATGCGGCCATT
GTCCGTCAGGACATTGTTGGAGCCGAAATCCGCGTGCACGAGGTGCCGGACTTCGGGGCAGTCCTCGGCC
CAAAGCATCAGCTCATCGAGAGCCTGCGCGACGGACGCACTGACGGTGTCGTCCATCACAGTTTGCCAGT
GATACACATGGGGATCAGCAATCGCGCATATGAAATCACGCCATGTAGTGTATTGACCGATTCCTTGCGG
TCCGAATGGGCCGAACCCGCTCGTCTGGCTAAGATCGGCCGCAGCGATCGCATCCATGGCCTCCGCGACC
GGCTGCAGAACAGCGGGCAGTTCGGTTTCAGGCAGGTCTTGCAACGTGACACCCTGTGCACGGCGGGAGA
TGCAATAGGTCAGGCTCTCGCTGAATTCCCCAATGTCAAGCACTTCCGG
