>Addgene plasmid #68204 | pHygromycin (GB0211) | addgene partial sequence | sequence record 127156 | T7 5'-TAATACGACTCACTATAGGG-3'
GCTCCGGCCGCCATGGCGGCCGCGGGAATTCGATTGGGCGATGAGTGGTCTCGAATGAAAAAGCCTGAAC
TCACCGCGACGTCTGTCGAGAAGTTTCTGATCGAAAAGTTCGACAGCGTGTCCGACCTGATGCAGCTCTC
GGAGGGCGAAGAATCTCGTGCTTTCAGCTTCGATGTAGGAGGGCGTGGATATGTCCTGCGGGTAAATAGC
TGCGCCGATGGTTTCTACAAAGATCGTTATGTTTATCGGCACTTTGCATCGGCCGCGCTCCCGATTCCGG
AAGTGCTTGACATTGGGGAATTCAGCGAGAGCCTGACCTATTGCATCTCCCGCCGTGCACAGGGTGTCAC
GTTGCAAGACCTGCCTGAAACCGAACTGCCCGCTGTTCTGCAGCCGGTCGCGGAGGCCATGGATGCGATC
GCTGCGGCCGATCTTAGCCAGACGAGCGGGTTCGGCCCATTCGGACCGCAAGGAATCGGTCAATACACTA
CATGGCGTGATTTCATATGCGCGATTGCTGATCCCCATGTGTATCACTGGCAAACTGTGATGGACGACAC
CGTCAGTGCGTCCGTCGCGCAGGCTCTCGATGAGCTGATGCTTTGGGCCGAGGACTGCCCCGAAGTCCGG
CACCTCGTGCACGCGGATTTCGGCTCCAACAATGTCCTGACGGACAATGGCCGCATAACAGCGGTCATTG
ACTGGAGCGAGGCAATGTTCGGGGATTCCCAATACGAGGTCGCCAACATCTTCTTCTGGAGGCCGTGGTT
GGCTTGTATGGAGCAGCAGACGCGCTACTTCGAGCGGAGGCATCCGGAGCTTGCAGGATCGCCACGACTC
CGGGCGTATATGCTCCGCATTGGTCTTGACCAACTCTATCAGA
